Addgene plasmid #114293: pCLXEBR-pTF-cKit
Purpose: TET-inducible expression of c-Kit
Depositing lab: Patrick Salmon. Depositing organization: University of Geneva. Publication: Perturbed Wnt signaling leads to neuronal migration delay, altered interhemispheric connections and impaired social behavior. Bocchi R, Egervari K, Carol-Perdiguer L, Viale B, Quairiaux C, De Roo M, Boitard M, Oskouie S, Salmon P, Kiss JZ. Nat Commun. 2017 Oct 27;8(1):1158. doi: 10.1038/s41467-017-01046-w. PubMed 29079819.
Backbone
  Vector backbone: pCLXEBR65
  Vector type: Lentiviral
  Selectable markers: Blasticidin
Growth in bacteria
  Bacterial resistance: Ampicillin, 100 μg/mL
  Growth temperature: 37°C
  Growth strain: NEB Stable
  Copy number: High Copy
Gene/Insert
  Gene/Insert name: cKit
  Species: M. musculus (mouse)
  Entrez Gene: Kit (a.k.a. Bs, CD117, Fdc, Gsfsco1, Gsfsco5, Gsfsow3, SCO1, SCO5, SOW3, Ssm, Tr-kit, W, c-KIT)
  Cloning method: Gateway Cloning
Terms and licenses: Academic/Nonprofit Terms; Industry Terms: Not Available to Industry
Depositor comments: pTF is an optimized TET-promoter, described in HGT 2011, Giry et al.
How to cite: pCLXEBR-pTF-cKit was a gift from Patrick Salmon (Addgene plasmid # 114293 ; http://n2t.net/addgene:114293 ; RRID:Addgene_114293)
