[The description below was written by a language model from this plasmid's Addgene catalogue record and pLannotate feature annotations shown in this document.]
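Description:
pCLXEBR-pTF-cKit is an HIV-1-derived lentiviral transfer vector built on the pCLXEBR65 backbone for tetracycline-inducible expression of mouse c-Kit (Kit/CD117), the receptor tyrosine kinase for stem cell factor. It is an "all-in-one" design that carries both the inducible cassette and its transactivator in a single provirus. In bacteria it is maintained through a high-copy ColE1/pUC-type origin with ampicillin resistance. The plasmid backbone also contains an SV40 origin and SV40 poly(A) signal.

Viral genomic RNA is produced from a chimeric 5' end in which the CMV enhancer is joined to a truncated HIV-1 LTR, followed by the Ψ packaging signal, a gag fragment, the RRE for Rev-dependent export and a cPPT/CTS. A second cPPT/CTS copy is annotated downstream of the insert. The 3' LTR is also truncated, as is typical of self-inactivating vectors, and a loxP site lies just upstream of it. A rabbit β-globin poly(A) signal lies beyond the 3' LTR.

The Kit coding sequence was introduced by Gateway cloning and is flanked by attB1 and attB2. It sits downstream of pTF, which the depositor describes as an optimized TET promoter and which is annotated as tet operator repeats with a minimal promoter. A second unit uses the EF-1α core promoter to drive the blasticidin S deaminase gene, followed by an rtTA3-type reverse Tet transactivator fragment and a RelA (p65) activation domain, with a WPRE to enhance transcript expression. The element linking BSD to the transactivator is not annotated. Transduced cells can therefore be selected with blasticidin, and c-Kit expression is switched on with doxycycline.
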