Features (pLannotate 1.2.2; 40 found; start..end, strand, type, name):
      2..478     +  CDS            env (fragment): ENV_HV1H2 - Experimental evidence at protein level: Swiss-Prot protein existence level 1. [Transmembrane protein gp41]: Acts as a class I viral fusion protein. Under the current model, the protein has at least 3 conformational states: pre-fusion native state, pre-hairpin intermediate state, and post-fusion hairpin state. During fusion of viral and target intracellular membranes, the coiled coil regions (heptad repeats) assume a trimer-of-hairpins structure, positioning the fusion peptide in close proximity to the C-terminal region of the ectodomain. The formation of this structure appears to d
    520..538     +  protein_bind   tet operator: bacterial operator O1 for the tetR and tetA genes tetracycline repressor TetR
    561..579     +  protein_bind   tet operator: bacterial operator O1 for the tetR and tetA genes tetracycline repressor TetR
    602..629     -  promoter       tetR/tetA promoters (fragment): tetR; overlapping promoters for bacterial tetR and tetA
    725..743     +  protein_bind   tet operator: bacterial operator O1 for the tetR and tetA genes tetracycline repressor TetR
    754..797     +  promoter       minimal CaMV 35S promoter (fragment): minimal 35S promoter from cauliflower mosaic virus
    803..824     +  misc_feature   MCS (fragment): pUC18/19 multiple cloning site
    828..852     +  protein_bind   attB1: mutant version of attB; recombination site for the Gateway® BP reaction BP Clonase™
    858..3782    +  CDS            Kit: KIT_MOUSE - Also known as Sl. Experimental evidence at protein level: Swiss-Prot protein existence level 1. Tyrosine-protein kinase that acts as cell-surface receptor for the cytokine KITLG/SCF and plays an essential role in the regulation of cell survival and proliferation, hematopoiesis, stem cell maintenance, gametogenesis, mast cell development, migration and function, and in melanogenesis. In response to KITLG/SCF binding, KIT can activate several signaling pathways. Phosphorylates PIK3R1, PLCG1, SH2B2/APS and CBL. Activates the AKT1 signaling pathway by phosphorylation of PIK3R1, the reg
   3786..3810    -  protein_bind   attB2: mutant version of attB; recombination site for the Gateway® BP reaction BP Clonase™
   3814..3835    +  misc_feature   MCS (fragment): pUC18/19 multiple cloning site
   3836..3876    -  misc_feature   MCS (fragment): pBluescript multiple cloning site
   3879..3996    +  misc_feature   cPPT/CTS: central polypurine tract and central termination sequence of HIV-1
   4053..4264    +  promoter       EF-1α core promoter: core promoter for human elongation factor EF-1α
   4283..4678    +  CDS            BSD: blasticidin S deaminase; Aspergillus terreus BSD; confers resistance to blasticidin
   4748..5371    +  CDS            rtTA3 (fragment): reverse tetracycline transactivator 3 activates expression from Tet-responsive promoters in the presence of doxycycline
   5810..6181    +  CDS            RelA (p65) AD: transcriptional activation domain of human RelA, also known as p65 (O'Shea and Perkins, 2008)
   6207..6795    +  misc_feature   WPRE: woodchuck hepatitis virus posttranscriptional regulatory element
   6812..6916    +  CDS            nef (fragment): NEF_HV1LA - Experimental evidence at protein level: Swiss-Prot protein existence level 1. Extracellular Nef protein targets CD4(+) T-lymphocytes for apoptosis by interacting with CXCR4 surface receptors. From Human immunodeficiency virus type 1 group M subtype B (isolate Lai) (HIV-1).
   6937..6970    +  protein_bind   loxP: Cre-mediated recombination occurs in the 8-bp core sequence (GCATACAT). Cre recombinase
   6990..7170    +  LTR            5' LTR (truncated): truncated 5' long terminal repeat (LTR) from HIV-1
   7273..7328    +  polyA_signal   β-globin poly(A) signal: rabbit β-globin polyadenylation signal (Gil and Proudfoot, 1987)
   7711..7733    -  protein_bind   lac operator (fragment): The lac repressor binds to the lac operator to inhibit transcription in E. coli. This inhibition can be relieved by adding lactose or isopropyl-β-D-thiogalactopyranoside (IPTG). lac repressor encoded by lacI
   7737..7767    -  promoter       lac promoter: promoter for the E. coli lac operon
   7782..7803    -  protein_bind   CAP binding site: CAP binding activates transcription in the presence of cAMP. E. coli catabolite activator protein
   7816..7855    -  CDS            lacI (fragment): lac repressor; lacI; The lac repressor binds to the lac operator to inhibit transcription in E. coli. This inhibition can be relieved by adding lactose or isopropyl-β-D-thiogalactopyranoside (IPTG).
   7862..7884    +  promoter       SV40 promoter (fragment): SV40 enhancer and early promoter
   7908..8043    +  rep_origin     SV40 ori: SV40 origin of replication
   8063..8197    +  polyA_signal   SV40 poly(A) signal: SV40 polyadenylation signal
   8199..8253    -  CDS            lacI (fragment): lac repressor; lacI; The lac repressor binds to the lac operator to inhibit transcription in E. coli. This inhibition can be relieved by adding lactose or isopropyl-β-D-thiogalactopyranoside (IPTG).
   8436..9024    -  rep_origin     ori: high-copy-number ColE1/pMB1/pBR322/pUC origin of replication
   9195..10055   -  CDS            AmpR: β-lactamase; bla; confers resistance to ampicillin, carbenicillin, and related antibiotics
  10056..10160   -  promoter       AmpR promoter: bla
  10191..10570   +  enhancer       CMV enhancer: human cytomegalovirus immediate early enhancer
  10572..10829   +  LTR            5' LTR (truncated): truncated 5' long terminal repeat (LTR) from HIV-1
  10876..11001   +  misc_feature   HIV-1 Ψ: packaging signal of human immunodeficiency virus type 1
  10985..11344   +  CDS            HIV-1 gag (fragment): gag protein from human immunodeficiency virus 1; gag
  11493..11610   +  misc_feature   cPPT/CTS: central polypurine tract and central termination sequence of HIV-1
  11753..11836   +  CDS            vif (fragment): VIF_HV1BR - Experimental evidence at protein level: Swiss-Prot protein existence level 1. Counteracts the innate antiviral activity of host APOBEC3F and APOBEC3G. Forms a complex with host APOBEC3F and APOBEC3G thus preventing the entry of these lethally hypermutating enzymes into progeny virions. Recruits an active E3 ubiquitin ligase complex composed of elongin BC, CUL5, and RBX2 to induce polyubiquitination of APOBEC3G and APOBEC3F. In turn, they are directed to the 26S proteasome for degradation. Vif interaction with APOBEC3G also blocks its cytidine deaminase activity in a proteasome-inde
  11970..12203   +  misc_feature   RRE: The Rev response element (RRE) of HIV-1 allows for Rev-dependent mRNA export from the nucleus to the cytoplasm.
>Addgene plasmid #114293 | pCLXEBR-pTF-cKit | addgene full sequence | sequence record 218691 | Addgene NGS Result
GGGGATTTGGGGTTGCTCTGGAAAACTCATTTGCACCACTGCTGTGCCTTGGAATGCTAGTTGGAGTAAT
AAATCTCTGGAACAGATTTGGAATCACACGACCTGGATGGAGTGGGACAGAGAAATTAACAATTACACAA
GCTTAATACACTCCTTAATTGAAGAATCGCAAAACCAGCAAGAAAAGAATGAACAAGAATTATTGGAATT
AGATAAATGGGCAAGTTTGTGGAATTGGTTTAACATAACAAATTGGCTGTGGTATATAAAATTATTCATA
ATGATAGTAGGAGGCTTGGTAGGTTTAAGAATAGTTTTTGCTGTACTTTCTATAGTGAATAGAGTTAGGC
AGGGATATTCACCATTATCGTTTCAGACCCACCTCCCAACCCCGAGGGGACCCGACAGGCCCGAAGGAAT
AGAAGAAGAAGGTGGAGAGAGAGACAGAGACAGATCCATTCGATTAGTGAACGGATCTCGACGGTATCGG
TTCGGTACAACTCCCACTAGACATATCCTACTCTATCATTGATAGAGTGACCCTTCCATAGACATATCCT
ACTCTATCATTGATAGAGTGACCCTTCCACTAGGTTCACTTTTCTCTATCATTGATAGGGAGTGGTAAAC
AATTGATGGACAAAATCTATCAATGATAGAGAGTGCATGTTACTAGTATTGTTCTTCTCTATCATTGATA
GTGACTTTGCCTAATCACTTAGCAACTCTATCATTGATAGAGTTCTAGTATTAGCAAGGCCTTTCCTCTA
TATAAGGAAGTTCATTTCATTTGGAGAAGATCCCCGGGGATCCTCTAGAGTCGAATCACAAGTTTGTACA
AAAAAGCAGGCTTCACCATGAGAGGCGCTCGCGGCGCCTGGGATCTGCTCTGCGTCCTGTTGGTCCTGCT
CCGTGGCCAGACAGCCACGTCTCAGCCATCTGCAAGTCCAGGGGAGCCGTCTCCGCCATCCATCCATCCA
GCACAATCAGAGTTAATAGTTGAAGCTGGCGACACCCTCAGCCTGACGTGCATTGATCCCGACTTTGTCA
GATGGACTTTCAAGACCTATTTCAATGAAATGGTTGAGAATAAAAAAAATGAATGGATCCAGGAAAAGGC
CGAGGCCACTCGCACGGGCACATACACGTGCAGCAACAGCAATGGCCTCACGAGTTCTATTTACGTGTTT
GTTAGAGATCCTGCCAAACTTTTCCTGGTTGGCCTTCCCTTGTTTGGCAAAGAAGACAGCGACGCGCTGG
TCCGCTGCCCTCTGACAGACCCACAGGTGTCCAATTATTCCCTCATCGAGTGTGATGGGAAATCTCTCCC
CACGGACCTGACGTTTGTCCCAAACCCCAAGGCTGGCATCACCATCAAAAACGTGAAGCGCGCCTACCAC
CGGCTCTGTGTCCGCTGTGCTGCTCAGCGTGACGGTACATGGCTGCATTCTGACAAATTCACCCTCAAAG
TGCGGGCAGCCATCAGGGCTATCCCTGTTGTGTCTGTGCCTGAAACAAGTCACCTCCTTAAGAAAGGGGA
CACATTTACGGTGGTGTGCACCATAAAAGATGTGTCTACATCCGTGAACTCCATGTGGCTAAAGATGAAC
CCTCAGCCTCAGCACATAGCCCAGGTAAAGCACAATAGCTGGCACCGGGGTGACTTCAATTATGAACGCC
AGGAGACGCTGACTATCAGCTCGGCAAGAGTTGACGATTCTGGAGTGTTCATGTGTTATGCCAATAATAC
TTTTGGATCAGCAAATGTCACAACAACCTTGAAAGTAGTAGAAAAAGGATTCATCAACATCTCCCCTGTG
AAGAACACTACAGTATTTGTAACCGATGGAGAAAACGTAGATTTGGTTGTTGAATACGAGGCCTACCCCA
AACCCGAGCACCAGCAGTGGATATATATGAACAGGACCTCGGCTAACAAAGGGAAGGATTATGTCAAATC
TGATAACAAAAGCAACATCAGATATGTGAACCAACTTCGCCTGACCAGATTAAAAGGCACAGAAGGAGGC
ACTTATACCTTTCTGGTGTCCAACTCTGATGCCAGTGCTTCCGTGACATTCAACGTTTACGTGAACACAA
AACCAGAAATCCTGACGTACGACAGGCTCATAAATGGCATGCTCCAGTGTGTGGCAGAGGGATTCCCGGA
GCCCACAATAGATTGGTATTTTTGTACAGGAGCAGAGCAAAGATGTACCACTCCTGTCTCACCAGTGGAC
GTACAGGTCCAGAATGTATCTGTGTCACCATTTGGAAAACTGGTGGTTCAGAGTTCCATAGACTCCAGCG
TCTTCCGGCACAACGGCACGGTGGAGTGTAAGGCCTCCAACGATGTGGGCAAGAGTTCCGCCTTCTTTAA
CTTTGCATTTAAAGAGCAAATCCAGGCCCACACTCTGTTCACGCCGCTGCTCATTGGCTTTGTGGTTGCA
GCTGGCGCGATGGGGATCATTGTGATGGTGCTCACCTACAAATATTTGCAGAAACCCATGTATGAAGTAC
AATGGAAGGTTGTCGAGGAGATAAATGGAAACAATTATGTTTACATAGACCCGACGCAACTTCCTTATGA
TCACAAATGGGAGTTTCCCAGAAACAGGCTGAGTTTTGGAAAGACATTGGGAGCTGGTGCCTTCGGGAAG
GTCGTTGAGGCCACTGCATATGGCTTGATTAAGTCGGATGCTGCCATGACAGTTGCCGTGAAGATGCTCA
AACCAAGTGCCCATTTAACAGAAAGAGAGGCCCTAATGTCGGAACTGAAGGTCCTGAGCTACCTGGGCAA
TCACATGAATATTGTGAACCTGCTTGGCGCATGCACGGTGGGAGGGCCCACCCTGGTCATTACAGAATAT
TGTTGCTATGGTGATCTTTTGAATTTTTTGAGAAGGAAGCGTGACTCGTTTATTTTCTCAAAGCAAGAAG
AGCAGGCAGAAGCGGCACTTTATAAGAACCTTCTGCACTCAACGGAGCCTTCCTGTGACAGTTCAAATGA
ATATATGGACATGAAGCCTGGCGTTTCCTACGTGGTGCCAACCAAGACAGACAAGAGGAGATCCGCAAGA
ATAGACTCGTACATAGAAAGAGACGTGACTCCTGCCATCATGGAAGATGACGAGCTGGCTCTGGACCTGG
ATGATTTGCTGAGCTTCTCCTACCAGGTGGCCAAGGGCATGGCGTTCCTCGCCTCCAAGAATTGTATTCA
CAGAGATTTGGCAGCCAGGAATATCCTCCTCACTCACGGGCGGATCACAAAGATTTGCGATTTCGGGCTA
GCCAGAGACATCAGGAATGATTCGAATTACGTGGTCAAAGGAAATGCACGGCTGCCCGTGAAGTGGATGG
CACCAGAGAGCATTTTCAGCTGCGTGTACACATTTGAAAGTGATGTCTGGTCCTATGGGATTTTCCTCTG
GGAGCTCTTCTCCTTAGGAAGCAGCCCCTACCCAGGGATGCCGGTCGACTCCAAGTTCTACAAGATGACC
AAGGAAGGCTTCCGGATGGTCAGCCCGGAGCACGCGCCTGCCGAAATGTATGACGTCATGAAGACTTGCT
GGGACGCTGACCCCTTGAAAAGGCCAACATTCAAGCAGGTTGTCCAACTTATTGAGAAGCAGATCTCGGA
CAGCACCAAGCACATTTACTCCAACTTGGCAAACTGCAACCCCAACCCAGAGAACCCCGTGGTGGTGGAC
CATTCCGTGAGGGTCAACTCGGTGGGCAGCAGCGCCTCTTCTACGCAGCCCCTGCTCGTGCACGAAGATG
CCTGAACCCAGCTTTCTTGTACAAAGTGGTGATTCGACCTGCAGGCATGCAAGCTCGGGCCCCCCCTCGA
GGTCGACGGTATCGATAAGCTTGATAACTTTTAAAAGAAAAGGGGGGATTGGGGGGTACAGTGCAGGGGA
AAGAATAGTAGACATAATAGCAACAGACATACAAACTAAAGAATTACAAAAACAAATTACAAAAATTCAA
AATTTTATCGATCACGAGACTAGCCTCGAGAAGCTTGATCGATGGCTCCGGTGCCCGTCAGTGGGCAGAG
CGCACATCGCCCACAGTCCCCGAGAAGTTGGGGGGAGGGGTCGGCAATTGAACCGGTGCCTAGAGAAGGT
GGCGCGGGGTAAACTGGGAAAGTGATGTCGTGTACTGGCTCCGCCTTTTTCCCGAGGGTGGGGGAGAACC
GTATATAAGTGCAGTAGTCGCCGTGAACGTTCTTTTTCGCAACGGGTTTGCCGCCAGAACACAGGTGTCG
TGACGCGGATCCATGGCCAAGCCTTTGTCTCAAGAAGAATCCACCCTCATTGAAAGAGCAACGGCTACAA
TCAACAGCATCCCCATCTCTGAAGACTACAGCGTCGCCAGCGCAGCTCTCTCTAGCGACGGCCGCATCTT
CACTGGTGTCAATGTATATCATTTTACTGGGGGACCTTGTGCAGAACTCGTGGTGCTGGGCACTGCTGCT
GCTGCGGCAGCTGGCAACCTGACTTGTATCGTCGCGATCGGAAATGAGAACAGGGGCATCTTGAGCCCCT
GCGGACGGTGCCGACAGGTGCTTCTCGATCTGCATCCTGGGATCAAAGCCATAGTGAAGGACAGTGATGG
ACAGCCGACGGCAGTTGGGATTCGTGAATTGCTGCCCTCTGGTTATGTGTGGGAGGGCGGATCAGGTCAA
TGTACTAACTACGCTTTGTTGAAGCTTGCCGGCGATGTTGAAAGTAACCCCGGTCCTATGTCCAGACTGG
ACAAGAGCAAAGTCATAAACGGCGCTCTGGAATTACTCAATGGAGTCGGTATCGAAGGCCTGACGACAAG
GAAACTCGCTCAAAAGCTGGGAGTTGAGCAGCCTACCCTGTACTGGCACGTGAAGAACAAGCGGGCCCTG
CTCGATGCCCTGCCAATCGAGATGCTGGACAGGCATCATACCCACTTCTGCCCCCTGGAAGGCGAGTCAT
GGCAAGACTTTCTGCGGAACAACGCCAAGTCATTCCGCTGTGCTCTCCTCTCACATCGCGACGGGGCTAA
AGTGCATCTCGGCACCCGCCCAACAGAGAAACAGTACGAAACCCTGGAAAATCAGCTCGCGTTCCTGTGT
CAGCAAGGCTTCTCCCTGGAGAACGCACTGTACGCTCTGTCCGCCGTGGGCCACTTTACACTGGGCTGCG
TATTGGAGGAACAGGAGCATCAAGTAGCAAAAGAGGAAAGAGAGACACCTACCACCGATTCTATGCCCCC
ACTTCTGAGACAAGCAATTGAGCTGTTCGACCGGCAGGGAGCCGAACCTGCCTTCCTTTTCGGCCTGGAA
CTAATCATATGTGGCCTGGAGAAACAGCTAAAGTGCGAAAGCGGCGGGCCGGCCTCGAGCGAATTCCAGT
ACCTGCCAGATACAGACGATCGTCACCGGATTGAGGAGAAACGTAAAAGGACATATGAGACCTTCAAGAG
CATCATGAAGAAGAGTCCTTTCAGCGGACCCACCGACCCCCGGCCTCCACCTCGACGCATTGCTGTGCCT
TCCCGCAGCTCAGCTTCTGTCCCCAAGCCAGCACCCCAGCCCTATCCCTTTACGTCATCCCTGAGCACCA
TCAACTATGATGAGTTTCCCACCATGGTGTTTCCTTCTGGGCAGATCAGCCAGGCCTCGGCCTTGGCCCC
GGCCCCTCCCCAAGTCCTGCCCCAGGCTCCAGCCCCTGCCCCTGCTCCAGCCATGGTATCAGCTCTGGCC
CAGGCCCCAGCCCCTGTCCCAGTCCTAGCCCCAGGCCCTCCTCAGGCTGTGGCCCCACCTGCCCCCAAGC
CCACCCAGGCTGGGGAAGGAACGCTGTCAGAGGCCCTGCTGCAGCTGCAGTTTGATGATGAAGACCTGGG
GGCCTTGCTTGGCAACAGCACAGACCCAGCTGTGTTCACAGACCTGGCATCCGTCGACAACTCCGAGTTT
CAGCAGCTGCTGAACCAGGGCATACCTGTGGCCCCCCACACAACTGAGCCCATGCTGATGGAGTACCCTG
AGGCTATAACTCGCCTAGTGACAGGGGCCCAGAGGCCCCCCGACCCAGCTCCTGCTCCACTGGGGGCCCC
GGGGCTCCCCAATGGCCTCCTTTCAGGAGATGAAGACTTCTCCTCCATTGCGGACATGGACTTCTCAGCC
CTGCTGAGTCAGATCAGCTCCTAAAGATCCGCGTCGTACGGTCGACAATCAACCTCTGGATTACAAAATT
TGTGAAAGATTGACTGGTATTCTTAACTATGTTGCTCCTTTTACGCTATGTGGATACGCTGCTTTAATGC
CTTTGTATCATGCTATTGCTTCCCGTATGGCTTTCATTTTCTCCTCCTTGTATAAATCCTGGTTGCTGTC
TCTTTATGAGGAGTTGTGGCCCGTTGTCAGGCAACGTGGCGTGGTGTGCACTGTGTTTGCTGACGCAACC
CCCACTGGTTGGGGCATTGCCACCACCTGTCAGCTCCTTTCCGGGACTTTCGCTTTCCCCCTCCCTATTG
CCACGGCGGAACTCATCGCCGCCTGCCTTGCCCGCTGCTGGACAGGGGCTCGGCTGTTGGGCACTGACAA
TTCCGTGGTGTTGTCGGGGAAGCTGACGTCCTTTCCATGGCTGCTCGCCTGTGTTGCCACCTGGATTCTG
CGCGGGACGTCCTTCTGCTACGTCCCTTCGGCCCTCAATCCAGCGGACCTTCCTTCCCGCGGCCTGCTGC
CGGCTCTGCGGCCTCTTCCGCGTCTTCGCCTTCGCCCTCAGACGAGTCGGATCTCCCTTTGGGCCGCCTC
CCCGCCTGGAATTCGAGCTCGGTACCTTTAAGACCAATGACTTACAAGGCAGCTGTAGATCTTAGCCACT
TTTTAAAAGAAAAGGGGGGACTGGAAGGGCTAATTCACTCCCAACGAAGACAAGATGGGATCAATTCACC
ATGGGAATAACTTCGTATAGCATACATTATACGAAGTTATGCTGCTTTTTGCTTGTACTGGGTCTCTCTG
GTTAGACCAGATCTGAGCCTGGGAGCTCTCTGGCTAACTAGGGAACCCACTGCTTAAGCCTCAATAAAGC
TTGCCTTGAGTGCTTCAAGTAGTGTGTGCCCGTCTGTTGTGTGACTCTGGTAACTAGAGATCCCTCAGAC
CCTTTTAGTCAGTGTGGAAAATCTCTAGCAGCATCTAGTTGAATCGCCAGTGTGTCGAGCTAGCAGATCT
TTTTCCCTCTGCCAAAAATTATGGGGACATCATGAAGCCCCTTGAGCATCTGACTTCTGGCTAATAAAGG
AAATTTATTTTCATTGCAATAGTGTGTTGGAATTTTTTGTGTCTCTCACTCGGAAGGACATATGGGAGGG
CAAATCATTTAAAACATCAGAATGAGTATTTGGTTTAGAGTTTGGCAACATATGCCCATATGCTGGCTGC
CATGAACAAAGGTTGGCTATAAAGAGGTCATCAGTATATGAAACAGCCCCCTGCTGTCCATTCCTTATTC
CATAGAAAAGCCTTGACTTGAGGTTAGATTTTTTTTATATTTTGTTTTGTGTTATTTTTTTCTTTAACAT
CCCTAAAATTTTCCTTACATGTTTTACTAGCCAGATTTTTCCTCCTCTCCTGACTACTCCCAGTCATAGC
TGTCCCTCTTCTCTTATGGAGATCCCTCGACCTGCAGCCCAAGCTTGGCGTAATCATGGTCATAGCTGTT
TCCTGTGTGAAATTGTTATCCGCTCACAATTCCACACAACATACGAGCCGGAAGCATAAAGTGTAAAGCC
TGGGGTGCCTAATGAGTGAGCTAACTCACATTAATTGCGTTGCGCTCACTGCCCGCTTTCCAGTCGGGAA
ACCTGTCGTGCCAGCGGATCCGCATCTCAATTAGTCAGCAACCATAGTCCCGCCCCTAACTCCGCCCATC
CCGCCCCTAACTCCGCCCAGTTCCGCCCATTCTCCGCCCCATGGCTGACTAATTTTTTTTATTTATGCAG
AGGCCGAGGCCGCCTCGGCCTCTGAGCTATTCCAGAAGTAGTGAGGAGGCTTTTTTGGAGGCCTAGGCTT
TTGCAAAAAGCTAACTTGTTTATTGCAGCTTATAATGGTTACAAATAAAGCAATAGCATCACAAATTTCA
CAAATAAAGCATTTTTTTCACTGCATTCTAGTTGTGGTTTGTCCAAACTCATCAATGTATCTTATCATGT
CTGGATCCGCTGCATTAATGAATCGGCCAACGCGCGGGGAGAGGCGGTTTGCGTATTGGGCGCTCTTCCG
CTTCCTCGCTCACTGACTCGCTGCGCTCGGTCGTTCGGCTGCGGCGAGCGGTATCAGCTCACTCAAAGGC
GGTAATACGGTTATCCACAGAATCAGGGGATAACGCAGGAAAGAACATGTGAGCAAAAGGCCAGCAAAAG
GCCAGGAACCGTAAAAAGGCCGCGTTGCTGGCGTTTTTCCATAGGCTCCGCCCCCCTGACGAGCATCACA
AAAATCGACGCTCAAGTCAGAGGTGGCGAAACCCGACAGGACTATAAAGATACCAGGCGTTTCCCCCTGG
AAGCTCCCTCGTGCGCTCTCCTGTTCCGACCCTGCCGCTTACCGGATACCTGTCCGCCTTTCTCCCTTCG
GGAAGCGTGGCGCTTTCTCATAGCTCACGCTGTAGGTATCTCAGTTCGGTGTAGGTCGTTCGCTCCAAGC
TGGGCTGTGTGCACGAACCCCCCGTTCAGCCCGACCGCTGCGCCTTATCCGGTAACTATCGTCTTGAGTC
CAACCCGGTAAGACACGACTTATCGCCACTGGCAGCAGCCACTGGTAACAGGATTAGCAGAGCGAGGTAT
GTAGGCGGTGCTACAGAGTTCTTGAAGTGGTGGCCTAACTACGGCTACACTAGAAGAACAGTATTTGGTA
TCTGCGCTCTGCTGAAGCCAGTTACCTTCGGAAAAAGAGTTGGTAGCTCTTGATCCGGCAAACAAACCAC
CGCTGGTAGCGGTGGTTTTTTTGTTTGCAAGCAGCAGATTACGCGCAGAAAAAAAGGATCTCAAGAAGAT
CCTTTGATCTTTTCTACGGGGTCTGACGCTCAGTGGAACGAAAACTCACGTTAAGGGATTTTGGTCATGA
GATTATCAAAAAGGATCTTCACCTAGATCCTTTTAAATTAAAAATGAAGTTTTAAATCAATCTAAAGTAT
ATATGAGTAAACTTGGTCTGACAGTTACCAATGCTTAATCAGTGAGGCACCTATCTCAGCGATCTGTCTA
TTTCGTTCATCCATAGTTGCCTGACTCCCCGTCGTGTAGATAACTACGATACGGGAGGGCTTACCATCTG
GCCCCAGTGCTGCAATGATACCGCGAGACCCACGCTCACCGGCTCCAGATTTATCAGCAATAAACCAGCC
AGCCGGAAGGGCCGAGCGCAGAAGTGGTCCTGCAACTTTATCCGCCTCCATCCAGTCTATTAATTGTTGC
CGGGAAGCTAGAGTAAGTAGTTCGCCAGTTAATAGTTTGCGCAACGTTGTTGCCATTGCTACAGGCATCG
TGGTGTCACGCTCGTCGTTTGGTATGGCTTCATTCAGCTCCGGTTCCCAACGATCAAGGCGAGTTACATG
ATCCCCCATGTTGTGCAAAAAAGCGGTTAGCTCCTTCGGTCCTCCGATCGTTGTCAGAAGTAAGTTGGCC
GCAGTGTTATCACTCATGGTTATGGCAGCACTGCATAATTCTCTTACTGTCATGCCATCCGTAAGATGCT
TTTCTGTGACTGGTGAGTACTCAACCAAGTCATTCTGAGAATAGTGTATGCGGCGACCGAGTTGCTCTTG
CCCGGCGTCAATACGGGATAATACCGCGCCACATAGCAGAACTTTAAAAGTGCTCATCATTGGAAAACGT
TCTTCGGGGCGAAAACTCTCAAGGATCTTACCGCTGTTGAGATCCAGTTCGATGTAACCCACTCGTGCAC
CCAACTGATCTTCAGCATCTTTTACTTTCACCAGCGTTTCTGGGTGAGCAAAAACAGGAAGGCAAAATGC
CGCAAAAAAGGGAATAAGGGCGACACGGAAATGTTGAATACTCATACTCTTCCTTTTTCAATATTATTGA
AGCATTTATCAGGGTTATTGTCTCATGAGCGGATACATATTTGAATGTATTTAGAAAAATAAACAAATAG
GGGTTCCGCGCACATTTCCCCGAAAAGTGCCACCTGGGTCGACATTGATTATTGACTAGTTATTAATAGT
AATCAATTACGGGGTCATTAGTTCATAGCCCATATATGGAGTTCCGCGTTACATAACTTACGGTAAATGG
CCCGCCTGGCTGACCGCCCAACGACCCCCGCCCATTGACGTCAATAATGACGTATGTTCCCATAGTAACG
CCAATAGGGACTTTCCATTGACGTCAATGGGTGGAGTATTTACGGTAAACTGCCCACTTGGCAGTACATC
AAGTGTATCATATGCCAAGTACGCCCCCTATTGACGTCAATGACGGTAAATGGCCCGCCTGGCATTATGC
CCAGTACATGACCTTATGGGACTTTCCTACTTGGCAGTACATCTACGTATTAGTCATCGCTATTACCATG
GGAGGCGTGGCCTGGGCGGGACTGGGGAGTGGCGAGCCCTCAGATCCTGCATATAAGCAGCTGCTTTTTG
CCTGTACTGGGTCTCTCTGGTTAGACCAGATCTGAGCCTGGGAGCTCTCTGGCTAACTAGGGAACCCACT
GCTTAAGCCTCAATAAAGCTTGCCTTGAGTGCTTCAAGTAGTGTGTGCCCGTCTGTTGTGTGACTCTGGT
AACTAGAGATCCCTCAGACCCTTTTAGTCAGTGTGGAAAATCTCTAGCAGTGGCGCCCGAACAGGGACTT
GAAAGCGAAAGGGAAACCAGAGGAGCTCTCTCGACGCAGGACTCGGCTTGCTGAAGCGCGCACGGCAAGA
GGCGAGGGGCGGCGACTGGTGAGTACGCCAAAAATTTTGACTAGCGGAGGCTAGAAGGAGAGAGATGGGT
GCGAGAGCGTCAGTATTAAGCGGGGGAGAATTAGATCGCGATGGGAAAAAATTCGGTTAAGGCCAGGGGG
AAAGAAAAAATATAAATTAAAACATATAGTATGGGCAAGCAGGGAGCTAGAACGATTCGCAGTTAATACT
GGCCTGTTAGAAACATCAGAAGGCTGTAGACAAATACTGGGACAGCTACAACCATCCCTTCAGACAGGAT
CAGAAGAACTTAGATCATTATATAATACAGTAGCAACCCTCTATTGTGTGCATCAAAGGATAGAGATAAA
AGACACCAAGGAAGCTTTAGACAAGATAGAGGAAGAGCAAAACAAAAGTAAGAAAAAAGCACAGCAAGCA
GCAGGATCTTCAGACCTGGAAATTCCCTACAATCCCCAAAGTCAAGGAGTAGTAGAATCTATGAATAAAG
AATTAAAGAAAATTATAGGACAGGTAAGAGATCAGGCTGAACATCTTAAGACAGCAGTACAAATGGCAGT
ATTCATCCACAATTTTAAAAGAAAAGGGGGGATTGGGGGGTACAGTGCAGGGGAAAGAATAGTAGACATA
ATAGCAACAGACATACAAACTAAAGAATTACAAAAACAAATTACAAAAATTCAAAATTTTCGGGTTTATT
ACAGGGACAGCAGAAATCCACTTTGGAAAGGACCAGCAAAGCTCCTCTGGAAAGGTGAAGGGGCAGTAGT
AATACAAGATAATAGTGACATAAAAGTAGTGCCAAGAAGAAAAGCAAAGATCATTAGGGATTATGGAAAA
CAGATGGCAGGTGATGATTGTGTGGCAAGTAGACAGGATGAGGATTAGAACATGGAAAAGTTTAGTAAAA
CACCATAAGGAGGAGATATGAGGGACAATTGGAGAAGTGAATTATATAAATATAAAGTAGTAAAAATTGA
ACCATTAGGAGTAGCACCCACCAAGGCAAAGAGAAGAGTGGTGCAGAGAGAAAAAAGAGCAGTGGGAATA
GGAGCTTTGTTCCTTGGGTTCTTGGGAGCAGCAGGAAGCACTATGGGCGCAGCGTCAATGACGCTGACGG
TACAGGCCAGACAATTATTGTCTGGTATAGTGCAGCAGCAGAACAATTTGCTGAGGGCTATTGAGGCGCA
ACAGCATCTGTTGCAACTCACAGTCTGGGGCATCAAGCAGCTCCAGGCAAGAATCCTGGCTGTGGAAAGA
TACCTAAAGGATCAACAGCTCCT
